>Addgene plasmid #23008 | pMX215 | addgene full sequence | sequence record 225044 | Addgene NGS Result
TAGTTATTAATAGTAATCAATTACGGGGTCATTAGTTCATAGCCCATATATGGAGTTCCGCGTTACATAA
CTTACGGTAAATGGCCCGCCTGGCTGACCGCCCAACGACCCCCGCCCATTGACGTCAATAATGACGTATG
TTCCCATAGTAACGCCAATAGGGACTTTCCATTGACGTCAATGGGTGGAGTATTTACGGTAAACTGCCCA
CTTGGCAGTACATCAAGTGTATCATATGCCAAGTACGCCCCCTATTGACGTCAATGACGGTAAATGGCCC
GCCTGGCATTATGCCCAGTACATGACCTTATGGGACTTTCCTACTTGGCAGTACATCTACGTATTAGTCA
TCGCTATTACCATGGTGATGCGGTTTTGGCAGTACATCAATGGGCGTGGATAGCGGTTTGACTCACGGGG
ATTTCCAAGTCTCCACCCCATTGACGTCAATGGGAGTTTGTTTTGGCACCAAAATCAACGGGACTTTCCA
AAATGTCGTAACAACTCCGCCCCATTGACGCAAATGGGCGGTAGGCGTGTACGGTGGGAGGTCTATATAA
GCAGAGCTGGTTTAGTGAACCGTCAGATCCGCTAGCGCTACCGGACTCAGATCTCGAGCTCAAGCTTCGA
ATTCCCACCATGGCCTCCTCCGAGGACGTCATCAAGGAGTTCATGCGCTTCAAGGTGCGCATGGAGGGCT
CCGTGAACGGCCACGAGTTCGAGATCGAGGGCGAGGGCGAGGGCCGCCCCTACGAGGGCACCCAGACCGC
CAAGCTGAAGGTGACCAAGGGCGGCCCCCTGCCCTTCGCCTGGGACATCCTGTCCCCTCAGTTCCAGTAC
GGCTCCAAGGCCTACGTGAAGCACCCCGCCGACATCCCCGACTACTTGAAGCTGTCCTTCCCCGAGGGCT
TCAAGTGGGAGCGCGTGATGAACTTCGAGGACGGCGGCGTGGTGACCGTGACCCAGGACTCCTCCCTGCA
GGACGGCGAGTTCATCTACAAGGTGAAGCTGCGCGGCACCAACTTCCCCTCCGACGGCCCCGTAATGCAG
AAGAAGACCATGGGCTGGGAGGCCTCCACCGAGCGGATGTACCCCGAGGACGGCGCCCTGAAGGGCGAGA
TCAAGATGAGGCTGAAGCTGAAGGACGGCGGCCACTACGACGCCGAGGTCAAGACCACCTACATGGCCAA
GAAGCCCGTGCAGCTGCCCGGCGCCTACAAGACCGACATCAAGCTGGACATCACCTCCCACAACGAGGAC
TACACCATCGTGGAACAGTACGAGCGCGCCGAGGGCCGCCACTCCACCGGCGCCGATATCTCCGGAATGG
ATCCACTAGTCCAGTGTGGTGGAATTGCCCTTGCCATGGAGTCGCTTCCCGCTCGATTGTTTCCTGGTCT
CTCCATCAAGATTCAACGCAGTAATGGCTTAATTCACAGTGCCAACATAAGCACAGTGAACGTGGAGAAA
TCCTGTGTTTCAGTGGAATGGATAGAAGGAGGTAACACGAAAGGCAAAGAGATTGATTTTGATGATGTGG
CTGCAATAAACCCAGAACTTCTACAGCTTCTTCCCTTACACCCAAAGGACAATCTGCCACTGCAGGAAAA
TGTAACAGTTCCGAAGCAAAAACGCAGAGCAGTCAACTCCAAAATTCCAGCTCCAAAAGAAGGTCTTCGA
GCACGTGCAACTCGCATGGCAACTGTCCCAGAGGTTCGAATTGCCACTCAGGAGAATGAAATGGAGGTGG
AGCTGCCTGTGGCTACAAACTCTCGAAAGCAGTTTTCGGTTGCCACTGGCCTCCCTAGGCCCTCCTGTCC
TGCAATGACAGAATTACCGTTGTCGATGGTCAGCGAGGAGGCAGAAGAGCAAGTCCATCCCACCCGAAGC
ACATCTTCTGCAAACCCTGCTCGGAGGAAAGCATGTATTGTGAAGGAAATGGAAAAAATGAAGAACAAGC
GGGAAGAGAAGAGGGCCCAGAACTCGGAAATAAGAATAAAGCGAGCTCAGGAATATGACAGCAGCTTTCC
AAACTGGGAATTTGCCCGGATGATTAAAGAATTCCGGGTTACTATAGAATGTCACCCACTTACTCTGACT
GATCCTACGGAAGAGCACAGGATCTGCGTGTGTGTGAGGAAGCGCCCACTGAATAAGCAAGAACTGGCCA
AGAAAGAAATCGATGTGATTTCTGTTCCCAGCAAGTGTTTGCTCTTTGTGCATGAACCCAAATTGAAAGT
GGACTTGACAAAGTATCTGGAGAATCAGGCATTCTGCTTCGATTTTGCCTTTGATGAAACAGCTTCAAAT
GAAGTCGTCTACAGGTTCACAGCAAGGCCACTGGTACAGACGATTTTTGAAGGGGGAAAAGCAACCTGCT
TTGCCTATGGGCAGACGGGCAGTGGGAAGACTCACACAATGGGTGGAGACCTGTCTGGTAAATCTCAGAA
TACATCTAAAGGGATCTATGCAATGGCTTCCCGGGATGTCTTCCTTCTGAAGAGTCAGCCTCGCTACCGG
AACTTAAACTTGGAAGTTTATGTGACATTCTTTGAGATCTACAATGGGAAGGTGTTTGATCTGCTCAACA
AGAAGGCCAAGCTACGTGTACTAGAAGACAGCAAGCAGCAGGTGCAGGTTGTGGGACTTCAGGAGTACCT
GGTTAACTGTGCTGATGATGTCATCAAGATGCTCAACATGGGCAGTGCCTGCAGGACTTCTGGACAGACT
TTTGCCAACTCCAATTCTTCCCGCTCCCATGCCTGCTTCCAGATTCTTCTTCGAGCCAAAGGGAGATTGC
ATGGCAAATTCTCCTTGGTGGATCTGGCAGGGAATGAACGAGGGGCTGACACTTCTAGTGCTGACCGCCA
GACTCGCATGGAGGGTGCAGAGATTAACAAGTCTCTCCTAGCACTGAAGGAGTGCATCAGGGCGCTGGGA
CAGAACAAGGCTGCCACCCCATTCGCTGAGAGCGCACTGACTCAGGTGCTAAGGGATTCATTCATTGGGG
AGAACTCGAGGACTTGCATGATTGCCATGATCTCACCAGGCATAAGCTCCTGTGAATATACTTTAAACAC
GCTGAGATATGCAGACAGAGTCAAGGAGCTGAGCCCCCACAGCGGGCTCAGTGGAGAGCAGCCAATTCAA
ATGGAAACGGAAGAGATGGAAGCCAGCTCTAATGGGACCTCGCTGGCAGTCAATTTCAAGGAAGAAGAGG
AGCTGTCTTCCCAGATGTCCAGCTTTAATGAAGCCATGAGTCAGATCAGGGAGCTGGAAGAGAGGGCCAT
GGAGGAGCTCAGGGAGATCATACAGCAAGGACCAGGCTGGCTTGAGCTCTCTGAGATGACTGATCAGCCA
GACTATGACTTAGAGACCTTTGTGAACAAAGCAGAATCTGCCCTGACTCAGCAGACTAAGCACTTCTCAG
CCCTGCGAGAAGTCATCAAGGCCCTGCGTGTGGCCATGCAACTGGAAGAACAGGCTAGCAAACAGATGAA
CAGCAAGAAACGGCACCAACACCATCACCATCATCACTAAGCGGCCGCATCGATAAGCTTCGAATTCTGC
AGTCGACGGTACCGCGGGCCCGGGATGGCCGCGACTCTAGATCATAATCAGCCATACCACATTTGTAGAG
GTTTTACTTGCTTTAAAAAACCTCCCACACCTCCCCCTGAACCTGAAACATAAAATGAATGCAATTGTTG
TTGTTAACTTGTTTATTGCAGCTTATAATGGTTACAAATAAAGCAATAGCATCACAAATTTCACAAATAA
AGCATTTTTTTCACTGCATTCTAGTTGTGGTTTGTCCAAACTCATCAATGTATCTTAAGGCGTAAATTGT
AAGCGTTAATATTTTGTTAAAATTCGCGTTAAATTTTTGTTAAATCAGCTCATTTTTTAACCAATAGGCC
GAAATCGGCAAAATCCCTTATAAATCAAAAGAATAGACCGAGATAGGGT
[37 nt withheld, positions 3970-4006]
AAAGAACGTGGACTCCAACGTCAAAGG
[49 nt withheld, positions 4034-4082]
T
[91 nt withheld, positions 4084-4174]
G
[124 nt withheld, positions 4176-4299]
CAGGTGGCACTTTTCGGGGAAATGTGCGCGGAACCCCTATTTGTTTATTTTTCTAAATACATTCAAATAT
GTATCCGCTCATGAGACAATAACCCTGATAAATGCTTCAATAATATTGAAAAAGGAAGAGTCCTGAGGCG
GAAAGAACCAGCTGTGGAATGTGTGTCAGTTAGGGTGTGGAAAGTCCCCAGGCTCCCCAGCAGGCAGAAG
TATGCAAAGCATGCATCTCAATTAGTCAGCAACCAGGTGTGGAAAGTCCCCAGGCTCCCCAGCAGGCAGA
AGTATGCAAAGCATGCATCTCAATTAGTCAGCAACCATAGTCCCGCCCCTAACTCCGCCCATCCCGCCCC
TAACTCCGCCCAGTTCCGCCCATTCTCCGCCCCATGGCTGACTAATTTTTTTTATTTATGCAGAGGCCGA
GGCCGCCTCGGCCTCTGAGCTATTCCAGAAGTAGTGAGGAGGCTTTTTTGGAGGCCTAGGCTTTTGCAAA
GATCGATCAAGAGACAGGATGAGGATCGTTTCGCATGATTGAACAAGATGGATTGCACGCAGGTTCTCCG
GCCGCTTGGGTGGAGAGGCTATTCGGCTATGACTGGGCACAACAGACAATCGGCTGCTCTGATGCCGCCG
TGTTCCGGCTGTCAGCGCAGGGGCGCCCGGTTCTTTTTGTCAAGACCGACCTGTCCGGTGCCCTGAATGA
ACTGCAAGACGAGGCAGCGCGGCTATCGTGGCTGGCCACGACGGGCGTTCCTTGCGCAGCTGTGCTCGAC
GTTGTCACTGAAGCGGGAAGGGACTGGCTGCTATTGGGCGAAGTGCCGGGGCAGGATCTCCTGTCATCTC
ACCTTGCTCCTGCCGAGAAAGTATCCATCATGGCTGATGCAATGCGGCGGCTGCATACGCTTGATCCGGC
TACCTGCCCATTCGACCACCAAGCGAAACATCGCATCGAGCGAGCACGTACTCGGATGGAAGCCGGTCTT
GTCGATCAGGATGATCTGGACGAAGAGCATCAGGGGCTCGCGCCAGCCGAACTGTTCGCCAGGCTCAAGG
CGAGCATGCCCGACGGCGAGGATCTCGTCGTGACCCATGGCGATGCCTGCTTGCCGAATATCATGGTGGA
AAATGGCCGCTTTTCTGGATTCATCGACTGTGGCCGGCTGGGTGTGGCGGACCGCTATCAGGACATAGCG
TTGGCTACCCGTGATATTGCTGAAGAGCTTGGCGGCGAATGGGCTGACCGCTTCCTCGTGCTTTACGGTA
TCGCCGCTCCCGATTCGCAGCGCATCGCCTTCTATCGCCTTCTTGACGAGTTCTTCTGAGCGGGACTCTG
GGGTTCGAAATGACCGACCAAGCGACGCCCAACCTGCCATCACGAGATTTCGATTCCACCGCCGCCTTCT
ATGAAAGGTTGGGCTTCGGAATCGTTTTCCGGGACGCCGGCTGGATGATCCTCCAGCGCGGGGATCTCAT
GCTGGAGTTCTTCGCCCACCCTAGGGGGAGGCTAACTGAAACACGGAAGGAGACAATACCGGAAGGAACC
CGCGCTATGACGGCAATAAAAAGACAGAATAAAACGCACGGTGTTGGGTCGTTTGTTCATAAACGCGGGG
TTCGGTCCCAGGGCTGGCACTCTGTCGATACCCCACCGAGACCCCATTGGGGCCAATACGCCCGCGTTTC
TTCCTTTTCCCCACCCCACCCCCCAAGTTCGGGTGAAGGCCCAGGGCTCGCAGCCAACGTCGGGGCGGCA
GGCCCTGCCATAGCCTCAGGTTACTCATATATACTTTAGATTGATTTAAAACTTCATTTTTAATTTAAAA
GGATCTAGGTGAAGATCCTTTTTGATAATCTCATGACCAAAATCCCTTAACGTGAGTTTTCGTTCCACTG
AGCGTCAGACCCCGTAGAAAAGATCAAAGGATCTTCTTGAGATCCTTTTTTTCTGCGCGTAATCTGCTGC
TTGCAAACAAAAAAACCACCGCTACCAGCGGTGGTTTGTTTGCCGGATCAAGAGCTACCAACTCTTTTTC
CGAAGGTAACTGGCTTCAGCAGAGCGCAGATACCAAATACTGTTCTTCTAGTGTAGCCGTAGTTAGGCCA
CCACTTCAAGAACTCTGTAGCACCGCCTACATACCTCGCTCTGCTAATCCTGTTACCAGTGGCTGCTGCC
AGTGGCGATAAGTCGTGTCTTACCGGGTTGGACTCAAGACGATAGTTACCGGATAAGGCGCAGCGGTCGG
GCTGAACGGGGGGTTCGTGCACACAGCCCAGCTTGGAGCGAACGACCTACACCGAACTGAGATACCTACA
GCGTGAGCTATGAGAAAGCGCCACGCTTCCCGAAGGGAGAAAGGCGGACAGGTATCCGGTAAGCGGCAGG
GTCGGAACAGGAGAGCGCACGAGGGAGCTTCCAGGGGGAAACGCCTGGTATCTTTATAGTCCTGTCGGGT
TTCGCCACCTCTGACTTGAGCGTCGATTTTTGTGATGCTCGTCAGGGGGGCGGAGCCTATGGAAAAACGC
CAGCAACGCGGCCTTTTTACGGTTCCTGGCCTTTTGCTGGCCTTTTGCTCACATGTTCTTTCCTGCGTTA
TCCCCTGATTCTGTGGATAACCGTATTACCGCCATGCAT
Features (pLannotate 1.2.2; 16 found; start..end, strand, type, name):
     61..364     +  enhancer       CMV enhancer: human cytomegalovirus immediate early enhancer
    365..568     +  promoter       CMV promoter: human cytomegalovirus (CMV) immediate early promoter
    591..634     +  misc_feature   MCS (fragment): multiple cloning site
    640..1314    +  CDS            mRFP1: mRFP1 is a basic (constitutively fluorescent) red fluorescent protein published in 2002, derived from Discosoma sp.. It is reported to be a somewhat slowly-maturing monomer with low acid sensitivity.
   1366..3507    +  CDS            KIF2C: KIF2C_CRIGR - Also known as KNSL6. Experimental evidence at protein level: Swiss-Prot protein existence level 1. In complex with KIF18B, constitutes the major microtubule plus-end depolymerizing activity in mitotic cells (By similarity). Regulates the turnover of microtubules at the kinetochore and functions in chromosome segregation during mitosis (PubMed:14960279). Plays a role in chromosome congression and is required for the lateral to end- on conversion of the chromosome-microtubule attachment (By similarity). From Cricetulus griseus (Chinese hamster) (Cricetulus barabensis griseus).
   3555..3596    +  misc_feature   MCS (fragment): multiple cloning site
   3610..3693    +  CDS            large T antigen (fragment): large T antigen from SV40 (simian virus 40)
   3716..3837    +  polyA_signal   SV40 poly(A) signal: SV40 polyadenylation signal
   3871..4299    -  rep_origin     f1 ori (sequence partly withheld): f1 bacteriophage origin of replication; arrow indicates direction of (+) strand synthesis
   4326..4430    +  promoter       AmpR promoter: bla
   4432..4789    +  promoter       SV40 promoter: SV40 enhancer and early promoter
   4824..5618    +  CDS            NeoR/KanR: aminoglycoside phosphotransferase from Tn5; aph(3')-II (or nptII); confers resistance to neomycin, kanamycin, and G418 (Geneticin®)
   5639..5791    +  CDS            ble (fragment): BLE_KLEPN - Experimental evidence at protein level: Swiss-Prot protein existence level 1. Binding protein with a strong affinity to the bleomycin family of antibiotics. Binds to CL990; an antimitotic-antibiotic compound. From Klebsiella pneumoniae.
   5850..5897    +  polyA_signal   HSV TK poly(A) signal: herpes simplex virus thymidine kinase polyadenylation signal (Cole and Stacy, 1985)
   5988..6004    -  polyA_signal   bGH poly(A) signal (fragment): bovine growth hormone polyadenylation signal
   6226..6814    +  rep_origin     ori: high-copy-number ColE1/pMB1/pBR322/pUC origin of replication
