[The description below was written by a language model from this plasmid's Addgene catalogue record and pLannotate feature annotations shown in this document.]
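Description:
pMX215 is a mammalian expression plasmid built on the pCMV-M1 backbone that drives production of a red fluorescent fusion of mitotic centromere-associated kinesin (MCAK, also known as KIF2C) from the Chinese hamster, Cricetulus griseus. The insert, recorded under the name RAMFLhyp, was cloned between EcoRI and SalI sites, both of which are retained. The record does not explain what the "hyp" designation refers to or whether the coding sequence differs from wild-type MCAK. In the sequenced 6.9 kb plasmid, the human cytomegalovirus immediate early enhancer and promoter sit upstream of an mRFP1 open reading frame. This is followed after a short linker by the KIF2C coding sequence, so the monomeric red fluorescent protein is fused to the N terminus of the kinesin. An SV40 polyadenylation signal terminates the transcript. The short large T antigen fragment annotated just before it probably reflects the SV40-derived sequence of that terminator region rather than an expressed element.

The plasmid is propagated in E. coli at high copy from a ColE1/pUC-type origin and also carries an f1 origin, which permits single-stranded DNA production. Selection relies on a single Tn5 NeoR/KanR gene placed behind tandem bacterial (bla) and SV40 early promoters and terminated by an HSV TK poly(A) signal. This arrangement gives kanamycin resistance in bacteria and potentially G418 resistance in mammalian cells. The small ble and bGH poly(A) fragments appear to be backbone remnants.

MCAK is a microtubule-depolymerizing kinesin that regulates kinetochore microtubule turnover and chromosome segregation. The construct is therefore suited to live or fixed fluorescence imaging of MCAK localization and to overexpression studies of its role in chromosome movement during mitosis.
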