Addgene plasmid #23008: pMX215
Depositing lab: Linda Wordeman. Depositing organization: University of Washington. Publication: MCAK facilitates chromosome movement by promoting kinetochore microtubule turnover. Wordeman L, Wagenbach M, von Dassow G. J Cell Biol. 2007 Dec 3. 179(5):869-79. 10.1083/jcb.200707120 PubMed 18039936.
Backbone
  Vector backbone: pCMV-M1
  Backbone size w/o insert (bp): 4004
  Vector type: Mammalian Expression
Growth in bacteria
  Bacterial resistance: Kanamycin, 50 μg/mL
  Growth temperature: 37°C
  Growth strain: DH5alpha
  Copy number: High Copy
Gene/Insert
  Gene/Insert name: RAMFLhyp (alt names: MCAK; mitotic centromere-associated kinesin)
  Species: Cricetulus griseus
  Insert size (bp): 2943
  GenBank ID: U11790
  Tag / fusion protein: mRFP1.0 (N terminal on insert)
  Cloning method: Restriction Enzyme; 5′ cloning site EcoRI (not destroyed); 3′ cloning site SalI (not destroyed)
  Sequencing primers: 5′ CMV promoter
Terms and licenses: Academic/Nonprofit Terms; Industry Terms: Not Available to Industry
How to cite: pMX215 was a gift from Linda Wordeman (Addgene plasmid # 23008 ; http://n2t.net/addgene:23008 ; RRID:Addgene_23008)
