>Addgene plasmid #23008 | pMX215 | addgene partial sequence | sequence record 221432 | DsRed1-C 5'-AGCTGGACATCACCTCCCACAACG-3'
GTACGAGCGCGCCGAGGGCCGCCACTCCACCGGCGCCGATATCTCCGGAATGGATCCACTAGTCCAGTGT
GGTGGAATTGCCCTTGCCATGGAGTCGCTTCCCGCTCGATTGTTTCCTGGTCTCTCCATCAAGATTCAAC
GCAGTAATGGCTTAATTCACAGTGCCAACATAAGCACAGTGAACGTGGAGAAATCCTGTGTTTCAGTGGA
ATGGATAGAAGGAGGTAACACGAAAGGCAAAGAGATTGATTTTGATGATGTGGCTGCAATAAACCCAGAA
CTTCTACAGCTTCTTCCCTTACACCCAAAGGACAATCTGCCACTGCAGGAAAATGTAACAGTTCCGAAGC
AAAAACGCAGAGCAGTCAACTCCAAAATTCCAGCTCCAAAAGAAGGTCTTCGAGCACGTGCAACTCGCAT
GGCAACTGTCCCAGAGGTTCGAATTGCCACTCAGGAGAATGAAATGGAGGTGGAGCTGCCTGTGGCTACA
AACTCTCGAAAGCAGTTTTCGGTTGCCACTGGCCTCCCTAGGCCCTCCTGTCCTGCAATGACAGAATTAC
CGTTGTCGATGGTCAGCGAGGAGGCAGAAGAGCAAGTCCATCCCACCCGAAGCACATCTTCTGCAAACCC
TGCTCGGAGGAAAGCATGTATTGTGAAGGAAATGGAAAAAATGAAGAACAAGCGGGAAGAGAAGAGGGCC
CAGAACTCGGAAATAAGAATAAAGCGAGCTCAGGAATATGACAGCAGCTTTCCAAACTGGGAATTTGCCC
GGATGATTAAAGAATTCCGGGTTACTATAGAATGTCACCCACTTACTCTGACTGATCCTACGGAAGAGCA
CAGGATCTGCGTGTGTGTGAGGAAGCGCCCACTGAATAAGCAAGAACTGGCCAAGAAAGAAATCGATGTG
ATTTCTGTTCCCAGCAAGTGTTTGCTCTTTGTGCATGAACCCAAATTGAAAGTGGACTTGACAAAGTATC
T
