>Addgene plasmid #23008 | pMX215 | addgene partial sequence | sequence record 221516 | SV40pA-R 5'-GAAATTTGTGATGCTATTGC-3'
AACAAGTTAACAACAACAATTGCATTCATTTTATGTTTCAGGTTCAGGGGGAGGTGTGGGAGGTTTTTTA
AAGCAAGTAAAACCTCTACAAATGTGGTATGGCTGATTATGATCTAGAGTCGCGGCCATCCCGGGCCCGC
GGTACCGTCGACTGCAGAATTCGAAGCTTATCGATGCGGCCGCTTAGTGATGATGGTGATGGTGTTGGTG
CCGTTTCTTGCTGTTCATCTGTTTGCTAGCCTGTTCTTCCAGTTGCATGGCCACACGCAGGGCCTTGATG
ACTTCTCGCAGGGCTGAGAAGTGCTTAGTCTGCTGAGTCAGGGCAGATTCTGCTTTGTTCACAAAGGTCT
CTAAGTCATAGTCTGGCTGATCAGTCATCTCAGAGAGCTCAAGCCAGCCTGGTCCTTGCTGTATGATCTC
CCTGAGCTCCTCCATGGCCCTCTCTTCCAGCTCCCTGATCTGACTCATGGCTTCATTAAAGCTGGACATC
TGGGAAGACAGCTCCTCTTCTTCCTTGAAATTGACTGCCAGCGAGGTCCCATTAGAGCTGGCTTCCATCT
CTTCCGTTTCCATTTGAATTGGCTGCTCTCCACTGAGCCCGCTGTGGGGGCTCAGCTCCTTGACTCTGTC
TGCATATCTCAGCGTGTTTAAAGTATATTCACAGGAGCTTATGCCTGGTGAGATCATGGCAATCATGCAA
GTCCTCGAGTTCTCCCCAATGAATGAATCCCTTAGCACCTGAGTCAGTGCGCTCTCAGCGAATGGGGTGG
CAGCCTTGTTCTGTCCCAGCGCCCTGATGCACTCCTTCAGTGCTAGGAGAGACTTGTTAATCTCTGCACC
CTCCATGCGAGTCTGGCGGTCAGCACTAGAAGTGTCAGCCCCTCGTTCATTCCCTGCCAGATCCACCAAG
GAGAATTTGCCATGCAATCT
